Addgene plasmid #157561: pD649-HAsp-ROBO3-COMP5AP-AviTag-9xHis
Purpose: Mammalian expression of cell-surface protein extracellular domain fused to COMP5AP-AviTag-9xHis. Protein is secreted from cells.
Depositing lab: Chris Garcia. Depositing organization: Stanford University. Publication: A Human IgSF Cell-Surface Interactome Reveals a Complex Network of Protein-Protein Interactions. Wojtowicz WM, Vielmetter J, Fernandes RA, Siepe DH, Eastman CL, Chisholm GB, Cox S, Klock H, Anderson PW, Rue SM, Miller JJ, Glaser SM, Bragstad ML, Vance J, Lam AW, Lesley SA, Zinn K, Garcia KC. Cell. 2020 Aug 20;182(4):1027-1043.e17. doi: 10.1016/j.cell.2020.07.025. PubMed 32822567.
Backbone
  Vector backbone: pD649
  Backbone size w/o insert (bp): 7153
  Vector type: Mammalian Expression
Growth in bacteria
  Bacterial resistance: Ampicillin, 100 μg/mL
  Growth temperature: 37°C
  Growth strain: DH5alpha
  Copy number: High Copy
Gene/Insert
  Gene/Insert name: ROBO3
  Species: H. sapiens (human)
  Insert size (bp): 2613
  Entrez Gene: ROBO3 (a.k.a. HGPPS, HGPPS1, HGPS, RBIG1, RIG1)
  Promoter: CMV/SP6
  Tag / fusion protein: COMP5AP-AviTag-9xHis (C terminal on backbone)
  Cloning method: Restriction Enzyme; 5′ cloning site GCGGCCGC (not destroyed); 3′ cloning site GGCGCGCC (not destroyed)
  Sequencing primers: 5′ ATTTAGGTGACACTATAG; 3′ CGTCGCACTCCATCACGGTG
Resource information
  A portion of this plasmid was derived from a plasmid made by: synthesis by ThermoFisher
Terms and licenses: Academic/Nonprofit Terms; Industry Terms: Not Available to Industry
Depositor comments: Some plasmids in this collection may have an IS4-like element ISVsa5 family transposase upstream of the CMV promoter.
How to cite: pD649-HAsp-ROBO3-COMP5AP-AviTag-9xHis was a gift from Chris Garcia (Addgene plasmid # 157561 ; http://n2t.net/addgene:157561 ; RRID:Addgene_157561)
