[The description below was written by a language model from this plasmid's Addgene catalogue record and pLannotate feature annotations shown in this document.]
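Description:
pD649-HAsp-ROBO3-COMP5AP-AviTag-9xHis is a mammalian expression plasmid built on the pD649 backbone for producing a secreted form of the extracellular domain of human ROBO3, an immunoglobulin-superfamily axon guidance receptor. It is maintained in E. coli as a high-copy plasmid through a ColE1/pUC-type origin and selected with ampicillin via the bla gene. The annotated sequence (about 9.8 kb) also carries an SV40 promoter/EM7 promoter cassette driving a puromycin N-acetyltransferase coding region followed by an SV40 polyadenylation signal, which could allow selection in mammalian cells. Short kanamycin-resistance, lacZα, ble and f1 ori matches are only fragments and probably backbone remnants. The depositor notes that some plasmids in this collection may contain an IS4-like transposase upstream of the CMV promoter; no such element is annotated here.

Expression is driven by the CMV enhancer and immediate early promoter, followed by a fragment of CMV intron A and an SP6 promoter, which offers a site for in vitro transcription or sequencing. The open reading frame begins with a signal peptide: the name indicates "HAsp", while the annotation software matched a fragment of a mouse IgH signal sequence. The ROBO3 ectodomain, cloned between retained NotI and AscI sites, follows. It is fused at its C terminus to the coiled-coil pentamerisation region of rat COMP, human placental alkaline phosphatase, an AviTag for enzymatic biotinylation and a polyhistidine tag (9xHis by name, annotated as 8xHis), ending at a bGH polyadenylation signal. Pentamerisation raises avidity for weak binding partners, and alkaline phosphatase provides an enzymatic readout. The design therefore suits use as a multimeric soluble probe in extracellular protein–protein interaction screens, as in the associated human IgSF cell-surface interactome study.
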