Features (pLannotate 1.2.2; 24 found; start..end, strand, type, name):
    119..143     -  CDS            KanR (fragment): aminoglycoside phosphotransferase; aph(3')-Ia; confers resistance to kanamycin
    254..842     +  rep_origin     ori: high-copy-number ColE1/pMB1/pBR322/pUC origin of replication
   1067..1084    +  terminator     rrnB T2 terminator (fragment): transcription terminator T2 from the E. coli rrnB gene
   1109..1128    -  CDS            lacZα (fragment): LacZα fragment of β-galactosidase; lacZ fragment
   1584..1600    +  protein_bind   lac operator: The lac repressor binds to the lac operator to inhibit transcription in E. coli. This inhibition can be relieved by adding lactose or isopropyl-β-D-thiogalactopyranoside (IPTG). lac repressor encoded by lacI
   1843..2146    +  enhancer       CMV enhancer: human cytomegalovirus immediate early enhancer
   2147..2350    +  promoter       CMV promoter: human cytomegalovirus (CMV) immediate early promoter
   2486..2529    +  intron         CMV intron (fragment): modified intron A from human cytomegalovirus
   2581..2599    +  promoter       SP6 promoter: promoter for bacteriophage SP6 RNA polymerase
   2603..2640    +  CDS            IgH signal sequence (fragment): signal sequence from the mouse immunoglobulin heavy chain variable region
   2692..5361    +  CDS            ROBO3 (fragment): ROBO3_HUMAN - Experimental evidence at protein level: Swiss-Prot protein existence level 1. Thought to be involved during neural development in axonal navigation at the ventral midline of the neural tube (By similarity). In spinal chord development plays a role in guiding commissural axons probably by preventing premature sensitivity to Slit proteins thus inhibiting Slit signaling through ROBO1 (By similarity). Required for hindbrain axon midline crossing (PubMed:15105459). From Homo sapiens (Human).
   5458..5637    +  CDS            Comp (fragment): COMP_RAT - Experimental evidence at protein level: Swiss-Prot protein existence level 1. May play a role in the structural integrity of cartilage via its interaction with other extracellular matrix proteins such as the collagens and fibronectin. Can mediate the interaction of chondrocytes with the cartilage extracellular matrix through interaction with cell surface integrin receptors. Could play a role in the pathogenesis of osteoarthritis. Potent suppressor of apoptosis in both primary chondrocytes and transformed cells. Suppresses apoptosis by blocking the activation of caspase-3 and by indu
   5625..7077    +  CDS            SEAP (fragment): secreted alkaline phosphatase from human placenta The natural enzyme has a C-terminal transmembrane sequence that is replaced by a GPI anchor.
   7102..7143    +  CDS            AviTag™ (fragment): peptide tag that allows for enzymatic biotinylation
   7147..7170    +  CDS            8xHis: 8xHis affinity tag
   7316..7427    +  polyA_signal   bGH poly(A) signal: bovine growth hormone polyadenylation signal
   7428..7536    +  rep_origin     f1 ori (fragment): f1 bacteriophage origin of replication; arrow indicates direction of (+) strand synthesis
   7550..7879    +  promoter       SV40 promoter: SV40 enhancer and early promoter
   7927..7974    +  promoter       EM7 promoter: synthetic bacterial promoter&nbsp
   7993..8592    +  CDS            PuroR (fragment): puromycin N-acetyltransferase; pac from Streptomyces; confers resistance to puromycin
   8602..8727    +  CDS            ble (fragment): BLE_KLEPN - Experimental evidence at protein level: Swiss-Prot protein existence level 1. Binding protein with a strong affinity to the bleomycin family of antibiotics. Binds to CL990; an antimitotic-antibiotic compound. From Klebsiella pneumoniae.
   8722..8843    +  polyA_signal   SV40 poly(A) signal: SV40 polyadenylation signal
   8896..9756    -  CDS            AmpR: β-lactamase; bla; confers resistance to ampicillin, carbenicillin, and related antibiotics
   9759..89      -  promoter       AmpR promoter (fragment) (across the origin): bla
>Addgene plasmid #157561 | pD649-HAsp-ROBO3-COMP5AP-AviTag-9xHis | depositor full sequence | sequence record 304231 | Full Sequence
TTTCAATATTATTGAAGCATTTATCAGGGTTATTGTCTCATGAGCGGATACATATTTGAATGTATTTAGA
AAAATAAACAAATAGGGGTCAGTGTTACAACCAATTAACCAATTCTGAACATTATCGCGAGCCCATTTAT
ACCTGAATATGGCTCATAACACCCCTTGCTCATGACCAAAATCCCTTAACGTGAGTTACGCGCGCGTCGT
TCCACTGAGCGTCAGACCCCGTAGAAAAGATCAAAGGATCTTCTTGAGATCCTTTTTTTCTGCGCGTAAT
CTGCTGCTTGCAAACAAAAAAACCACCGCTACCAGCGGTGGTTTGTTTGCCGGATCAAGAGCTACCAACT
CTTTTTCCGAAGGTAACTGGCTTCAGCAGAGCGCAGATACCAAATACTGTTCTTCTAGTGTAGCCGTAGT
TAGCCCACCACTTCAAGAACTCTGTAGCACCGCCTACATACCTCGCTCTGCTAATCCTGTTACCAGTGGC
TGCTGCCAGTGGCGATAAGTCGTGTCTTACCGGGTTGGACTCAAGACGATAGTTACCGGATAAGGCGCAG
CGGTCGGGCTGAACGGGGGGTTCGTGCACACAGCCCAGCTTGGAGCGAACGACCTACACCGAACTGAGAT
ACCTACAGCGTGAGCTATGAGAAAGCGCCACGCTTCCCGAAGGGAGAAAGGCGGACAGGTATCCGGTAAG
CGGCAGGGTCGGAACAGGAGAGCGCACGAGGGAGCTTCCAGGGGGAAACGCCTGGTATCTTTATAGTCCT
GTCGGGTTTCGCCACCTCTGACTTGAGCGTCGATTTTTGTGATGCTCGTCAGGGGGGCGGAGCCTATGGA
AAAACGCCAGCAACGCGGCCTTTTTACGGTTCCTGGCCTTTTGCTGGCCTTTTGCTCACATGTTCTTTCC
TGCGTTATCCCCTGATTCTGTGGATAACCGTATTACCGCCTTTGAGTGAGCTGATACCGCTCGCCGCAGC
CGAACGACCGAGCGCAGCGAGTCAGTGAGCGAGGAAGCGGAAGGCGAGAGTAGGGAACTGCCAGGCATCA
AACTAAGCAGAAGGCCCCTGACGGATGGCCTTTTTGCGTTTCTACAAACTCTTTCTGTGTTGTAAAACGA
CGGCCAGTCTTAAGCTCGGGCCCCCTGGGCGGTTCTGATAACGAGTAATCGTTAATCCGCAAATAACGTA
AAAACCCGCTTCGGCGGGTTTTTTTATGGGGGGAGTTTAGGGAAAGAGCATTTGTCAGAATATTTAAGGG
CGCCTGTCACTTTGCTTGATATATGAGAATTATTTAACCTTATAAATGAGAAAAAAGCAACGCACTTTAA
ATAAGATACGTTGCTTTTTCGATTGATGAACACCTATAATTAAACTATTCATCTATTATTTATGATTTTT
TGTATATACAATATTTCTAGTTTGTTAAAGAGAATTAAGAAAATAAATCTCGAAAATAATAAAGGGAAAA
TCAGTTTTTGATATCAAAATTATACATGTCAACGATAATACAAAATATAATACAAACTATAAGATGTTAT
CAGTATTTATTATCATTTAGAATAAATTTTGTGTCGCCCTTAATTGTGAGCGGATAACAATTACGAGCTT
CATGCACAGTGGCGTTGACTCAATATTGGCCATTAGCCATATTATTCATTGGTTATATAGCATAAATCAA
TATTGGCTATTGGCCATTGCATACGTTGTATCTATATCATAATATGTACATTTATATTGGCTCATGTCCA
ATATGACCGCCATGTTGGCATTGATTATTGACTAGTTATTAATAGTAATCAATTACGGGGTCATTAGTTC
ATAGCCCATATATGGAGTTCCGCGTTACATAACTTACGGTAAATGGCCCGCCTGGCTGACCGCCCAACGA
CCCCCGCCCATTGACGTCAATAATGACGTATGTTCCCATAGTAACGCCAATAGGGACTTTCCATTGACGT
CAATGGGTGGAGTATTTACGGTAAACTGCCCACTTGGCAGTACATCAAGTGTATCATATGCCAAGTACGC
CCCCTATTGACGTCAATGACGGTAAATGGCCCGCCTGGCATTATGCCCAGTACATGACCTTATGGGACTT
TCCTACTTGGCAGTACATCTACGTATTAGTCATCGCTATTACCATGGTGATGCGGTTTTGGCAGTACATC
AATGGGCGTGGATAGCGGTTTGACTCACGGGGATTTCCAAGTCTCCACCCCATTGACGTCAATGGGAGTT
TGTTTTGGCACCAAAATCAACGGGACTTTCCAAAATGTCGTAACAACTCCGCCCCATTGACGCAAATGGG
CGGTAGGCGTGTACGGTGGGAGGTCTATATAAGCAGAGCTCGTTTAGTGAACCGTCAGATCGCCTGGAGA
CGCCATCCACGCTGTTTTGACCTCCATAGAAGACACCGGGACCGATCCAGCCTCCGCGGCCGGGAACGGT
GCATTGGAACGCGGATTCCCCGTGCCAAGAGTGACGTAAGTACCGCCTATAGAGTCTATAGGCCCACCCC
CTTGGCTTCGTTAGAACGCGGCTACAATTAATACATAACCTTATGTATCATACACATACGATTTAGGTGA
CACTATAGAATAACATCCACTTTGCCTTTCTCTCCACAGGTGTCCACTCCCAGGTCCAACTGCACCTCGG
TTCTATCGAAAACGCGCCTGCTAGCGCCACCATGAAGACCATCATTGCCCTGAGCTACATCTTCTGCCTG
GTGTTCGCTGCGGCCGCCGGCGATATCAGCAATTCTTCTGAACTGCTGCTGGGCTTCAACAGCAGCCTGG
CCGCTCTGAATCACACCTTGCTTCCACCTGGCGACCCCAGCCTGAATGGAAGTAGAGTGGGACCCGAGGA
CGCCATGCCTAGAATCGTTGAGCAGCCTCCTGACCTGCTGGTGTCCAGAGGCGAACCTGCTACACTGCCT
TGCAGAGCCGAAGGCAGACCCAGACCTAACATCGAGTGGTACAAGAACGGCGCCAGAGTGGCCACAGTGC
GCGAAGATCCTAGAGCACATAGGCTGCTGCTGCCTAGCGGAGCCCTGTTCTTCCCAAGAATCGTGCATGG
CAGACGGGCCAGACCTGACGAAGGCGTGTACACTTGCGTGGCCAGAAACTATCTGGGCGCTGCCGCTTCC
AGAAACGCCTCTCTGGAAGTGGCCGTGCTGCGGGACGATTTCAGACAGTCTCCTGGCAATGTGGTGGTGG
CCGTGGGAGAACCTGCTGTGCTGGAATGTGTGCCTCCTAGAGGACACCCTGAGCCTTCCGTGTCTTGGAG
AAAGGATGGCGCCAGACTGAAAGAGGAAGAGGGCAGAATCACCATCAGAGGCGGCAAGCTGATGATGAGC
CACACACTGAAGTCCGACGCCGGGATGTACGTGTGTGTGGCCTCTAATATGGCCGGCGAGAGAGAATCTG
CCGCCGCTGAAGTGATGGTGCTGGAAAGACCCAGCTTCCTGAGAAGGCCCGTGAACCAGGTTGTGCTGGC
TGATGCCCCTGTGACCTTCCTGTGTGAAGTGAAGGGCGACCCTCCACCTAGACTGAGATGGCGGAAAGAG
GATGGCGAGCTGCCTACCGGCAGATACGAGATCAGATCCGACCACTCTCTGTGGATCGGCCATGTGTCTG
CCGAGGACGAGGGCACATATACCTGTGTGGCCGAGAACTCTGTGGGGAGAGCTGAGGCTTCTGGCAGCCT
GTCTGTGCATGTGCCTCCACAGCTGGTCACCCAGCCTCAGGATCAAATGGCTGCCCCTGGCGAGTCTGTG
GCCTTTCAGTGTGAAACAAAGGGCAATCCTCCTCCTGCCATCTTTTGGCAGAAAGAGGGCTCCCAGGTCC
TGCTGTTCCCTAGCCAATCTCTGCAGCCCACCGGCCGCTTTTCTGTGTCACCAAGAGGCCAGCTGAACAT
CACCGCTGTGCAAAGAGGCGACGCCGGCTACTATGTGTGTCAGGCTGTTTCTGTGGCCGGCAGCATTCTG
GCCAAGGCTCTGCTGGAAATCAAGGGCGCTTCCCTGGATGGACTGCCTCCAGTGATTCTTCAGGGCCCAG
CCAATCAGACACTGGTGCTGGGAAGTAGCGTGTGGCTGCCCTGTAGAGTGACCGGCAATCCACAGCCTAG
CGTGCGGTGGAAGAAAGACGGACAATGGCTGCAGGGCGACGACCTGCAGTTTAAGACCATGGCCAACGGC
ACCCTGTATATCGCCAACGTGCAAGAGATGGACATGGGGTTCTACTCTTGTGTGGCCAAGAGCAGCACAG
GCGAGGCTACTTGGAGCGGCTGGCTGAAGATGAGAGAGGATTGGGGCGTCAGCCCCGATCCTCCTACAGA
GCCTAGTAGTCCTCCTGGCGCTCCTTCTCAGCCTGTGGTCACCGAGATCACCAAGAACAGCATCACCCTG
ACCTGGAAGCCTAATCCTCAGACAGGCGCCGCTGTGACCTCCTACGTGATCGAGGCTTTTTCTCCCGCCG
CTGGCAATACCTGGCGGACAGTTGCTGATGGCGTGCAGCTGGAAACCCACACCGTGTCTGGACTGCAGCC
TAACACCATCTACCTGTTCCTCGTCAGAGCCGTTGGAGCCTGGGGACTGAGTGAACCCTCTCCTGTGTCC
GAACCTGTGCGGACCCAAGACAGCTCTCCTAGCAGACCCGTGGAAGATCCTTGGAGAGGACAGCAGGGAC
TTGCCGAGGTGGCCGTTAGACTGCAAGAGCCAATTGTGCTGGGACCCAGAACACTCCAGGTGTCCTGGAC
AGTGGATGGCCCTGTGCAACTGGTGCAGGGCTTTAGAGTCTCTTGGAGAGTGGCTGGACCTGAAGGCGGC
TCTTGGACCATGCTGGATCTGCAGTCTCCAAGCCAGCAGTCCACCGTGCTTAGAGGACTGCCACCTGGCA
CACAGATCCAGATCAAGGTGCAGGCCCAGGGCCAAGAAGGACTGGGAGCTGAATCTCTGAGCGTGACCCG
CAGCATCCCAGAGGAAGCTCCATCTGGACCTCCACAGGGTGTTGCCGTTGCACTTGGCGGAGATGGCAAC
AGCTCTATCACCGTGTCCTGGGAACCTCCACTGCCTAGCCAGCAGAATGGCGTGATCACCGAGTATCAGA
TCTGGTGCCTGGGCAACGAGAGCCGGTTCCACCTGAATAGATCTGCCGCTGGATGGGCCAGATCCGCCAT
GCTGAGAGGACTTGTTCCCGGCCTGCTGTACAGAACACTGGTGGCCGCTGCTACATCTGCTGGCGTGGGA
GTTCCTTCTGCTCCTGTGCTGGTTCAGCTGCCTTCTCCTCCTGATCTGGAACCCGGCCTGGAAGTTGGAG
CTGGCCTTGCTGTTAGACTGGCCCGGGTTCTGAGAGAACCTGGCGCGCCGGAAGATCAAGTTGATCCAAG
ATTGATTGATGGCAAGGGCGGATCTCTGGAGGTGCTGTTCCAGGGACCAGGCGGAAGCGGCAATCCCGGC
GGCGATCTGGCCCCCCAGATGCTGCGCGAGCTGCAGGAGACCAATGCCGCCCTGCAGGACGTGCGCGAGC
TGCTGCGCCACCGCGTGAAGGAGATCACCTTCCTGAAGAACACCGTGATGGAGTGCGACGCCTGCGGTAT
GCAGCCCTCTAGAGGCTCCGGCTCCATCATCCCAGTTGAGGAGGAGAACCCGGACTTCTGGAACCGCGAG
GCAGCCGAGGCCCTGGGTGCCGCCAAGAAGCTGCAGCCTGCACAGACAGCCGCCAAGAACCTCATCATCT
TCCTGGGCGATGGGATGGGGGTGTCTACGGTGACAGCTGCCAGGATCCTAAAAGGGCAGAAGAAGGACAA
ACTGGGGCCTGAGATACCCCTGGCCATGGACCGCTTCCCATATGTGGCTCTGTCCAAGACATACAATGTA
GACAAACATGTGCCAGACAGTGGAGCCACAGCCACGGCCTACCTGTGCGGGGTCAAGGGCAACTTCCAGA
CCATTGGCTTGAGTGCAGCCGCCCGCTTTAACCAGTGCAACACGACACGCGGCAACGAGGTCATCTCCGT
GATGAATCGGGCCAAGAAAGCAGGGAAGTCAGTGGGAGTGGTAACCACCACACGAGTGCAGCACGCCTCG
CCAGCCGGCACCTACGCCCACACGGTGAACCGCAACTGGTACTCGGACGCCGACGTGCCTGCCTCGGCCC
GCCAGGAGGGGTGCCAGGACATCGCTACGCAGCTCATCTCCAACATGGACATTGACGTGATCCTAGGTGG
AGGCCGAAAGTACATGTTTCGCATGGGAACCCCAGACCCTGAGTACCCAGATGACTACAGCCAAGGTGGG
ACCAGGCTGGACGGGAAGAATCTGGTGCAGGAATGGCTGGCGAAGCGCCAGGGTGCCCGGTATGTGTGGA
ACCGCACTGAGCTCATGCAGGCTTCCCTGGACCCGTCTGTGACCCATCTCATGGGTCTCTTTGAGCCTGG
AGACATGAAATACGAGATCCACCGAGACTCCACACTGGACCCCTCCCTGATGGAGATGACAGAGGCTGCC
CTGCGCCTGCTGAGCAGGAACCCCCGCGGCTTCTTCCTCTTCGTGGAGGGTGGTCGCATCGACCATGGTC
ATCATGAAAGCAGGGCTTACCGGGCACTGACTGAGACGATCATGTTCGACGACGCCATTGAGAGGGCGGG
CCAGCTCACCAGCGAGGAGGACACGCTGAGCCTCGTCACTGCCGACCACTCCCACGTCTTCTCCTTCGGA
GGCTACCCCCTGCGAGGGAGCTCCATCTTCGGGCTGGCCCCTGGCAAGGCCCGGGACAGGAAGGCCTACA
CGGTCCTCCTATACGGAAACGGTCCAGGCTATGTGCTCAAGGACGGCGCCCGGCCGGATGTTACCGAGAG
CGAGAGCGGGAGCCCCGAGTATCGGCAGCAGTCAGCAGTGCCCCTGGACGAAGAGACCCACGCAGGCGAG
GACGTGGCGGTGTTCGCGCGCGGCCCGCAGGCGCACCTGGTTCACGGCGTGCAGGAGCAGACCTTCATAG
CGCACGTCATGGCCTTCGCCGCCTGCCTGGAGCCCTACACCGCCTGCGACCTGGCGCCCCCCGCCGGCAC
CACCGACGCCGCGCACCCGGGTGGCGGAGGACTGAACGACATCTTCGAGGCTCAGAAAATCGAATGGCAC
GAACATCACCATCACCATCACCATCACCATTAAGGCCGGCCTGTAGTCACTGGCACAACGCGTTACCCGG
TAAGCCAATCGGGTATACACGGTCGTCATACTGCAGACAGGGTTCTTCTACTTTGCAAGATAGTCTTGAG
TAGTAAAATAAATAGATAGAGAAAATCAGCCTCGACTGTGCCTTCTAGTTGCCAGCCATCTGTTGTTTGC
CCCTCCCCCGTGCCTTCCTTGACCCTGGAAGGTGCCACTCCCACTGTCCTTTCCTAATAAAATGAGGAAA
TTGCATCACAACACTCAACCCTATCTCGGTCTATTCTTTTGATTTATAAGGGATTTTGCCGATTTCGGCC
TATTGGTTAAAAAATGAGCTGATTTAACAAAAATTTAACGCGAATTAATTCTGTGGAATGTGTGTCAGTT
AGGGTGTGGAAAGTCCCCAGGCTCCCCAGCAGGCAGAAGTATGCAAAGCATGCATCTCAATTAGTCAGCA
ACCAGGTGTGGAAAGTCCCCAGGCTCCCCAGCAGGCAGAAGTATGCAAAGCATGCATCTCAATTAGTCAG
CAACCATAGTCCCGCCCCTAACTCCGCCCATCCCGCCCCTAACTCCGCCCAGTTCCGCCCATTCTCCGCC
CCATGGCTGACTAATTTTTTTTATTTATGCAGAGGCCGAGGCCGCCTCTGCCTCTGAGCTATTCCAGAAG
TAGTGAGGAGGCTTTTTTGGAGGCCTAGGCTTTTGCAAAAAGCTCCCGGGAGCTTGTATATCCATTTTCG
GATCTGATCAGCACGTGTTGACAATTAATCATCGGCATAGTATATCGGCATAGTATAATACGACAAGGTG
AGGAACTAAACCATGACCGAGTACAAGCCCACGGTGCGCCTCGCCACCCGCGACGACGTCCCCAGGGCCG
TACGCACCCTCGCCGCCGCGTTCGCCGACTACCCCGCCACGCGCCACACCGTCGATCCGGACCGCCACAT
CGAGCGGGTCACCGAGCTGCAAGAACTCTTCCTCACGCGCGTCGGGCTCGACATCGGCAAGGTGTGGGTC
GCGGACGACGGCGCCGCGGTGGCGGTCTGGACCACGCCGGAGAGCGTCGAAGCGGGGGCGGTGTTCGCCG
AGATCGGCCCGCGCATGGCCGAGTTGAGCGGTTCCCGGCTGGCCGCGCAGCAACAGATGGAAGGCCTCCT
GGCGCCGCACCGGCCCAAGGAGCCCGCGTGGTTCCTGGCCACCGTCGGCGTCTCGCCCGACCACCAGGGC
AAGGGTCTGGGCAGCGCCGTCGTGCTCCCCGGAGTGGAGGCGGCCGAGCGCGCCGGGGTGCCCGCCTTCC
TGGAGACATCCGCGCCCCGCAACCTCCCCTTCTACGAGCGGCTCGGCTTCACCGTCACCGCCGACGTCGA
GGTGCCCGAAGGACCGCGCACCTGGTGCATGACCCGCAAGCCCGGTGCCTGACACGTGCTACGAGATTTC
GATTCCACCGCCGCCTTCTATGAAAGGTTGGGCTTCGGAATCGTTTTCCGGGACGCCGGCTGGATGATCC
TCCAGCGCGGGGATCTCATGCTGGAGTTCTTCGCCCACCCCAACTTGTTTATTGCAGCTTATAATGGTTA
CAAATAAAGCAATAGCATCACAAATTTCACAAATAAAGCATTTTTTTCACTGCATTCTAGTTGTGGTTTG
TCCAAACTCATCAATGTATCTTATCATGTCTGTATACCGTCGACCTCTAGCTAGAGCTTGGCGTAATCAT
GGTCATTACCAATGCTTAATCAGTGAGGCACCTATCTCAGCGATCTGTCTATTTCGTTCATCCATAGTTG
CCTGACTCCCCGTCGTGTAGATAACTACGATACGGGAGGGCTTACCATCTGGCCCCAGCGCTGCGATGAT
ACCGCGAGAACCACGCTCACCGGCTCCGGATTTATCAGCAATAAACCAGCCAGCCGGAAGGGCCGAGCGC
AGAAGTGGTCCTGCAACTTTATCCGCCTCCATCCAGTCTATTAATTGTTGCCGGGAAGCTAGAGTAAGTA
GTTCGCCAGTTAATAGTTTGCGCAACGTTGTTGCCATCGCTACAGGCATCGTGGTGTCACGCTCGTCGTT
TGGTATGGCTTCATTCAGCTCCGGTTCCCAACGATCAAGGCGAGTTACATGATCCCCCATGTTGTGCAAA
AAAGCGGTTAGCTCCTTCGGTCCTCCGATCGTTGTCAGAAGTAAGTTGGCCGCAGTGTTATCACTCATGG
TTATGGCAGCACTGCATAATTCTCTTACTGTCATGCCATCCGTAAGATGCTTTTCTGTGACTGGTGAGTA
CTCAACCAAGTCATTCTGAGAATAGTGTATGCGGCGACCGAGTTGCTCTTGCCCGGCGTCAATACGGGAT
AATACCGCGCCACATAGCAGAACTTTAAAAGTGCTCATCATTGGAAAACGTTCTTCGGGGCGAAAACTCT
CAAGGATCTTACCGCTGTTGAGATCCAGTTCGATGTAACCCACTCGTGCACCCAACTGATCTTCAGCATC
TTTTACTTTCACCAGCGTTTCTGGGTGAGCAAAAACAGGAAGGCAAAATGCCGCAAAAAAGGGAATAAGG
GCGACACGGAAATGTTGAATACTCATATTCTTCCTT
