>Addgene plasmid #157561 | pD649-HAsp-ROBO3-COMP5AP-AviTag-9xHis | depositor partial sequence | sequence record 304232 | insert (extracellular domain)
GGCGATATCAGCAATTCTTCTGAACTGCTGCTGGGCTTCAACAGCAGCCTGGCCGCTCTGAATCACACCT
TGCTTCCACCTGGCGACCCCAGCCTGAATGGAAGTAGAGTGGGACCCGAGGACGCCATGCCTAGAATCGT
TGAGCAGCCTCCTGACCTGCTGGTGTCCAGAGGCGAACCTGCTACACTGCCTTGCAGAGCCGAAGGCAGA
CCCAGACCTAACATCGAGTGGTACAAGAACGGCGCCAGAGTGGCCACAGTGCGCGAAGATCCTAGAGCAC
ATAGGCTGCTGCTGCCTAGCGGAGCCCTGTTCTTCCCAAGAATCGTGCATGGCAGACGGGCCAGACCTGA
CGAAGGCGTGTACACTTGCGTGGCCAGAAACTATCTGGGCGCTGCCGCTTCCAGAAACGCCTCTCTGGAA
GTGGCCGTGCTGCGGGACGATTTCAGACAGTCTCCTGGCAATGTGGTGGTGGCCGTGGGAGAACCTGCTG
TGCTGGAATGTGTGCCTCCTAGAGGACACCCTGAGCCTTCCGTGTCTTGGAGAAAGGATGGCGCCAGACT
GAAAGAGGAAGAGGGCAGAATCACCATCAGAGGCGGCAAGCTGATGATGAGCCACACACTGAAGTCCGAC
GCCGGGATGTACGTGTGTGTGGCCTCTAATATGGCCGGCGAGAGAGAATCTGCCGCCGCTGAAGTGATGG
TGCTGGAAAGACCCAGCTTCCTGAGAAGGCCCGTGAACCAGGTTGTGCTGGCTGATGCCCCTGTGACCTT
CCTGTGTGAAGTGAAGGGCGACCCTCCACCTAGACTGAGATGGCGGAAAGAGGATGGCGAGCTGCCTACC
GGCAGATACGAGATCAGATCCGACCACTCTCTGTGGATCGGCCATGTGTCTGCCGAGGACGAGGGCACAT
ATACCTGTGTGGCCGAGAACTCTGTGGGGAGAGCTGAGGCTTCTGGCAGCCTGTCTGTGCATGTGCCTCC
ACAGCTGGTCACCCAGCCTCAGGATCAAATGGCTGCCCCTGGCGAGTCTGTGGCCTTTCAGTGTGAAACA
AAGGGCAATCCTCCTCCTGCCATCTTTTGGCAGAAAGAGGGCTCCCAGGTCCTGCTGTTCCCTAGCCAAT
CTCTGCAGCCCACCGGCCGCTTTTCTGTGTCACCAAGAGGCCAGCTGAACATCACCGCTGTGCAAAGAGG
CGACGCCGGCTACTATGTGTGTCAGGCTGTTTCTGTGGCCGGCAGCATTCTGGCCAAGGCTCTGCTGGAA
ATCAAGGGCGCTTCCCTGGATGGACTGCCTCCAGTGATTCTTCAGGGCCCAGCCAATCAGACACTGGTGC
TGGGAAGTAGCGTGTGGCTGCCCTGTAGAGTGACCGGCAATCCACAGCCTAGCGTGCGGTGGAAGAAAGA
CGGACAATGGCTGCAGGGCGACGACCTGCAGTTTAAGACCATGGCCAACGGCACCCTGTATATCGCCAAC
GTGCAAGAGATGGACATGGGGTTCTACTCTTGTGTGGCCAAGAGCAGCACAGGCGAGGCTACTTGGAGCG
GCTGGCTGAAGATGAGAGAGGATTGGGGCGTCAGCCCCGATCCTCCTACAGAGCCTAGTAGTCCTCCTGG
CGCTCCTTCTCAGCCTGTGGTCACCGAGATCACCAAGAACAGCATCACCCTGACCTGGAAGCCTAATCCT
CAGACAGGCGCCGCTGTGACCTCCTACGTGATCGAGGCTTTTTCTCCCGCCGCTGGCAATACCTGGCGGA
CAGTTGCTGATGGCGTGCAGCTGGAAACCCACACCGTGTCTGGACTGCAGCCTAACACCATCTACCTGTT
CCTCGTCAGAGCCGTTGGAGCCTGGGGACTGAGTGAACCCTCTCCTGTGTCCGAACCTGTGCGGACCCAA
GACAGCTCTCCTAGCAGACCCGTGGAAGATCCTTGGAGAGGACAGCAGGGACTTGCCGAGGTGGCCGTTA
GACTGCAAGAGCCAATTGTGCTGGGACCCAGAACACTCCAGGTGTCCTGGACAGTGGATGGCCCTGTGCA
ACTGGTGCAGGGCTTTAGAGTCTCTTGGAGAGTGGCTGGACCTGAAGGCGGCTCTTGGACCATGCTGGAT
CTGCAGTCTCCAAGCCAGCAGTCCACCGTGCTTAGAGGACTGCCACCTGGCACACAGATCCAGATCAAGG
TGCAGGCCCAGGGCCAAGAAGGACTGGGAGCTGAATCTCTGAGCGTGACCCGCAGCATCCCAGAGGAAGC
TCCATCTGGACCTCCACAGGGTGTTGCCGTTGCACTTGGCGGAGATGGCAACAGCTCTATCACCGTGTCC
TGGGAACCTCCACTGCCTAGCCAGCAGAATGGCGTGATCACCGAGTATCAGATCTGGTGCCTGGGCAACG
AGAGCCGGTTCCACCTGAATAGATCTGCCGCTGGATGGGCCAGATCCGCCATGCTGAGAGGACTTGTTCC
CGGCCTGCTGTACAGAACACTGGTGGCCGCTGCTACATCTGCTGGCGTGGGAGTTCCTTCTGCTCCTGTG
CTGGTTCAGCTGCCTTCTCCTCCTGATCTGGAACCCGGCCTGGAAGTTGGAGCTGGCCTTGCTGTTAGAC
TGGCCCGGGTTCTGAGAGAACCT
